Addgene plasmid #181947: pRB120.2
Purpose: aTc-inducible expression of TorR with N-terminal mNeonGreen fusion. Also contains mCherry under TorR-controlled promoter PtorCAD129
Depositing lab: Jeffrey Tabor. Depositing organization: Rice University. Publication: Real-time detection of response regulator phosphorylation dynamics in live bacteria. Butcher RJ, Tabor JJ. Proc Natl Acad Sci U S A. 2022 Aug 30;119(35):e2201204119. doi: 10.1073/pnas.2201204119. Epub 2022 Aug 22. PubMed 35994658.
Backbone
  Vector backbone: ColE1
  Backbone size w/o insert (bp): 1706
  Vector type: Bacterial Expression
Growth in bacteria
  Bacterial resistance: Chloramphenicol, 25 μg/mL
  Growth temperature: 37°C
  Growth strain: DH5alpha
  Copy number: High Copy
Gene/Insert
  Gene/Insert name: mNG-TorR; mCherry; tetR
  Species: Synthetic; torR - E. coli
  GenBank ID: torR - 946182; mNG - QIK01997; mCherry - UFQ89828; tetR - WP_000470728
  Entrez Gene: torR (a.k.a. b0995, ECK0986); AX04_RS23485 (a.k.a. AX04_RS23485, AX04_23495)
  Promoter: mNG-TorR-PLtetO-1; mCherry-PtorCAD129; tetR-J23106
  Tag / fusion protein: mNeonGreen (N terminal on insert)
  Cloning method: Restriction Enzyme; 5′ cloning site BsaI (destroyed during cloning); 3′ cloning site BsaI (destroyed during cloning)
Terms and licenses: Academic/Nonprofit Terms; Industry Terms: Not Available to Industry
How to cite: pRB120.2 was a gift from Jeffrey Tabor (Addgene plasmid # 181947 ; http://n2t.net/addgene:181947 ; RRID:Addgene_181947)
