[The description below was written by a language model from this plasmid's Addgene catalogue record and pLannotate feature annotations shown in this document.]
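Description:
pRB120.2 is a high-copy bacterial expression plasmid built on a minimal ColE1 backbone, propagated in E. coli and selected with chloramphenicol through a cat gene driven by its native promoter and closed off by the lambda t0 terminator. The sequenced record is about 5.6 kb and carries three separately terminated transcription units assembled by BsaI-based cloning, with the sites destroyed in the process.

The first unit places an N-terminal mNeonGreen fusion to the E. coli response regulator TorR under the PLtetO-1 promoter, followed by rrnB T1 and T7Te terminators. The third unit supplies TetR constitutively. The catalogue names its promoter as J23106, and the automated annotation flags a partial match to the related J23119 promoter at that position, consistent with a member of the same synthetic promoter family. TetR represses PLtetO-1 until anhydrotetracycline is added, so the level of mNG-TorR can be tuned by inducer dose.

The second unit is a transcriptional reporter: mCherry under PtorCAD129, a TorR-controlled promoter derived from the torCAD operon. This promoter is not picked up in the feature table but presumably lies in the unannotated stretch upstream of the mCherry coding sequence. mCherry is followed by rrnB T1 and his operon terminators. TorR belongs to the TorS/TorR two-component system that responds to trimethylamine-N-oxide, and phosphorylated TorR activates torCAD transcription. The plasmid therefore pairs a fluorescently tagged regulator with a red readout of its transcriptional output. The associated work concerns real-time detection of response regulator phosphorylation dynamics in live bacteria.
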