Features (pLannotate 1.2.2; 16 found; start..end, strand, type, name):
     33..106     +  promoter       PLtetO-1 promoter: modified phage lambda PL promoter with tet operator sites (Lutz and Bujard, 1997)
    192..899     +  CDS            mNeonGreen: mNeonGreen is a basic (constitutively fluorescent) green/yellow fluorescent protein published in 2013, derived from Branchiostoma lanceolatum. It is reported to be a very rapidly-maturing monomer with moderate acid sensitivity.
    930..1619    +  CDS            torR: TORR_ECOLI - Experimental evidence at protein level: Swiss-Prot protein existence level 1. Member of the two-component regulatory system TorS/TorR involved in the anaerobic utilization of trimethylamine-N-oxide (TMAO). Phosphorylated TorR activates the transcription of the torCAD operon by binding to four decameric boxes located in the torCAD promoter. Box1, 2 and 4 contain the DNA sequence 5'-CTGTTCATAT-3' and box3 contains the DNA sequence 5'-CCGTTCATCC-3'. Phosphorylated as well as unphosphorylated TorR negatively regulates its own expression by binding to box1 and 2. From Escherichia coli
   1631..1702    +  terminator     rrnB T1 terminator: transcription terminator T1 from the E. coli rrnB gene
   1718..1745    +  terminator     T7Te terminator: phage T7 early transcription terminator
   2013..2720    +  CDS            mCherry: mCherry is a basic (constitutively fluorescent) red fluorescent protein published in 2004, derived from Discosoma sp.. It is reported to be a very rapidly-maturing monomer with low acid sensitivity.
   2729..2815    +  terminator     rrnB T1 terminator: Escherichia coli rrnB; transcription terminator T1 from the E. coli rrnB gene
   2829..2886    +  terminator     his operon terminator: This putative transcriptin terminator from the E. coli his operon has a 2-bp deletion introduced during synthesis. Its efficiency has not been determined.
   2960..3003    +  misc_feature   MCS (fragment): pUC18/19 multiple cloning site
   3010..3038    +  promoter       J23119 promoter (fragment): bacterial promoter (Registry of Standard Biological Parts BBa J23119)
   3073..3699    +  CDS            TetR: tetracycline repressor TetR; tetR; TetR binds to the tetracycline operator tetO to inhibit transcription. This inhibition can be relieved by adding tetracycline or doxycycline.
   3705..3791    +  terminator     rrnB T1 terminator: Escherichia coli rrnB; transcription terminator T1 from the E. coli rrnB gene
   3956..4544    -  rep_origin     ori: high-copy-number ColE1/pMB1/pBR322/pUC origin of replication
   4632..4726    -  terminator     lambda t0 terminator: transcription terminator from phage lambda
   4747..5406    -  CDS            CmR: chloramphenicol acetyltransferase; cat; confers resistance to chloramphenicol
   5407..5505    -  promoter       cat promoter: promoter of the E. coli cat gene encoding chloramphenicol acetyltransferase
>Addgene plasmid #181947 | pRB120.2 | addgene full sequence | sequence record 356558 | Addgene NGS Result
CGTATCACGAGGCCCTTTCGTCTTCACCTCGATCCCTATCAGTGATAGAGATTGACATCCCTATCAGTGA
TAGAGATACTGAGCACATCAGCAGGACGCACTGACCGGGCCCAAGTTCACTTAAAAAGGAGATCAACAAT
GAAAGCAATTTTCGTACTGAAACATCTTAATCATGCCTAGGAAGTTTTCTAATGGTTTCGAAAGGTGAGG
AGGATAACATGGCGTCGCTGCCTGCTACACATGAACTGCATATTTTCGGCAGCATCAACGGAGTTGATTT
CGACATGGTGGGCCAAGGCACCGGCAACCCGAACGACGGCTATGAAGAATTGAATTTGAAATCTACCAAG
GGCGACTTGCAATTTAGTCCGTGGATTCTGGTACCGCATATTGGTTATGGTTTTCATCAGTATCTGCCCT
ACCCAGACGGAATGAGCCCATTTCAGGCGGCTATGGTGGATGGCAGTGGCTATCAGGTCCATCGCACCAT
GCAATTCGAGGATGGGGCGAGCCTGACCGTGAATTATCGGTACACTTACGAAGGTTCACATATTAAAGGT
GAAGCACAAGTTAAAGGCACCGGCTTCCCGGCGGATGGCCCAGTGATGACCAACAGCCTGACGGCGGCGG
ACTGGTGTCGTAGCAAAAAGACGTATCCCAATGATAAAACAATTATTTCTACCTTTAAATGGAGTTACAC
CACGGGTAACGGTAAACGCTACCGTAGCACGGCTCGCACCACATACACCTTTGCGAAACCCATGGCCGCG
AACTATCTGAAAAATCAGCCGATGTATGTGTTTCGCAAAACGGAACTGAAACATTCGAAAACTGAACTCA
ATTTCAAAGAGTGGCAAAAAGCCTTCACCGACGTAATGGGCATGGATGAACTGTACAAAGGTGGCGGTGG
CTCTGGAGGTGGTGGGTCCATGCCACATCACATTGTTATTGTTGAAGATGAGCCGGTTACCCAGGCGCGA
TTACAATCCTACTTCACTCAGGAGGGGTATACCGTTTCCGTTACGGCGAGCGGTGCTGGGCTACGGGAAA
TTATGCAGAATCAGTCGGTAGATTTAATTCTGCTGGATATCAACTTACCCGATGAAAATGGCCTGATGTT
AACCCGCGCCCTGCGAGAACGCTCAACGGTGGGGATTATTCTGGTTACCGGACGCAGCGATCGGATTGAC
CGTATTGTTGGGCTGGAAATGGGCGCAGACGATTACGTCACCAAACCGCTGGAACTGCGCGAACTGGTAG
TACGGGTGAAAAATCTGCTCTGGCGAATCGACCTCGCGCGACAAGCTCAACCGCACACTCAGGACAACTG
CTATCGCTTTGCCGGTTATTGCCTGAATGTGTCGCGCCATACGCTGGAGCGGGATGGCGAGCCGATTAAA
CTGACCCGCGCAGAGTATGAAATGTTGGTGGCATTTGTGACGAATCCGGGCGAAATTCTCAGCCGTGAAC
GTCTGCTACGTATGCTTTCTGCGCGTCGGGTGGAAAACCCTGACCTGCGCACCGTCGATGTGTTAATTCG
TCGTTTACGTCATAAACTCAGCGCGGATTTACTGGTGACGCAACATGGTGAAGGTTATTTCTTAGCCGCT
GATGTGTGCTAACCAGGCATCAAATAAAACGAAAGGCTCAGTCGAAAGACTGGGCCTTTCGTTTTATCTG
TTGTTTGTCGGTGAACGCTCTCTACTAGAGTCACACTGGCTCACCTTCGGGTGGGCCTTTCTGCGTTTAT
AGTAAATCACTGCATAATTCGTGTCGCTCAAGGCGCACTCCCGTTCTGCAGAGGGTTTTACTCATTCTGT
TCATATCTGTTCATATTCTGCCGTAAGCCGTTCATCCTGACCAGTGCCGCTGTTCATATTTGCTCATTAA
GATCGCTTCACTAAACCATAATTCTACAGGGGTTATTGGGCCCAAGTTCACTTAAAAAGGAGATCAACAA
TGAAAGCAATTTTCGTACTGAAACATCTTAATCATGCCTAGGAAGTTTTCTAATGGTGAGCAAGGGCGAG
GAGGATAACATGGCCATCATCAAGGAGTTCATGCGCTTCAAGGTGCACATGGAGGGCTCCGTGAACGGCC
ACGAGTTCGAGATCGAGGGCGAGGGCGAGGGCCGCCCCTACGAGGGCACCCAGACCGCCAAGCTGAAGGT
GACCAAGGGTGGCCCCCTGCCCTTCGCCTGGGACATCCTGTCCCCTCAGTTCATGTACGGCTCCAAGGCC
TACGTGAAGCACCCCGCCGACATCCCCGACTACTTGAAGCTGTCCTTCCCCGAGGGCTTCAAGTGGGAGC
GCGTGATGAACTTCGAGGACGGCGGCGTGGTGACCGTGACCCAGGACTCCTCCCTGCAGGACGGCGAGTT
CATCTACAAGGTGAAGCTGCGCGGCACCAACTTCCCCTCCGACGGCCCCGTAATGCAGAAGAAGACCATG
GGCTGGGAGGCCTCCTCCGAGCGGATGTACCCCGAGGACGGCGCCCTGAAGGGCGAGATCAAGCAGAGGC
TGAAGCTGAAGGACGGCGGCCACTACGACGCTGAGGTCAAGACCACCTACAAGGCCAAGAAGCCCGTGCA
GCTGCCCGGCGCCTACAACGTCAACATCAAGTTGGACATCACCTCCCACAACGAGGACTACACCATCGTG
GAACAGTACGAACGCGCCGAGGGCCGCCACTCCACCGGCGGCATGGACGAGCTGTACAAGTAAGGCATCA
AATAAAACGAAAGGCTCAGTCGAAAGACTGGGCCTTTCGTTTTATCTGTTGTTTGTCGGTGAACGCTCTC
CTGAGTAGGACAAATCCGCCGCCCTAGATCCGGCAAAAAAGGGCAAGGTGTCACCACCCTGCCCTTTTTC
TTTAAAACCGAAAAGATTACTTCGCGTTGATAATGTTTTTTGCGCCGACATCATAACGGTTCTGGCAAAT
ATTCTGAAATGAGCTGCTCGTACCCGTGGATCCTCTAGAGTCGACCTGCAGGCATGCAAGCTTTTTACGG
CTAGCTCAGTCCTAGGTATAGTGCTAGCCCAGCCAGAGAAACACTCTTTAACAGGGGGTAGTATGATGTC
TCGTTTAGATAAAAGTAAAGTGATTAACAGCGCATTAGAGCTGCTTAATGAGGTCGGAATCGAAGGTTTA
ACAACCCGTAAACTCGCCCAGAAGCTAGGTGTAGAGCAGCCTACATTGTATTGGCATGTAAAAAATAAGC
GGGCTTTGCTCGACGCCTTAGCCATTGAGATGTTAGATAGGCACCATACTCACTTTTGCCCTTTAGAAGG
GGAAAGCTGGCAAGATTTTTTACGTAATAACGCTAAAAGTTTTAGATGTGCTTTACTAAGTCATCGCGAT
GGAGCAAAAGTACATTTAGGTACACGGCCTACAGAAAAACAGTATGAAACTCTCGAAAATCAATTAGCCT
TTTTATGCCAACAAGGTTTTTCACTAGAGAATGCATTATATGCACTCAGCGCAGTGGGGCATTTTACTTT
AGGTTGCGTATTGGAAGATCAAGAGCATCAAGTCGCTAAAGAAGAAAGGGAAACACCTACTACTGATAGT
ATGCCGCCATTATTACGACAAGCTATCGAATTATTTGATCACCAAGGTGCAGAGCCAGCCTTCTTATTCG
GCCTTGAATTGATCATATGCGGATTAGAAAAACAACTTAAATGTGAAAGTGGGTCTTAAGGCATCAAATA
AAACGAAAGGCTCAGTCGAAAGACTGGGCCTTTCGTTTTATCTGTTGTTTGTCGGTGAACGCTCTCCTGA
GTAGGACAAATCCGCCGCCCTAGACCTAGGGCGTTCGGCTGCGGCGAGCGGTATCAGCTCACTCAAAGGC
GGTAATACGGTTATCCACAGAATCAGGGGATAACGCATGCAAGAACATGTGAGCAAAAGGCCAGCAAAAG
GCCAGGAACCGTAAAAAGGCCGCGTTGCTGGCGTTTTTCCATAGGCTCCGCCCCCCTGACGAGCATCACA
AAAATCGACGCTCAAGTCAGAGGTGGCGAAACCCGACAGGACTATAAAGATACCAGGCGTTTCCCCCTGG
AAGCTCCCTCGTGCGCTCTCCTGTTCCGACCCTGCCGCTTACCGGATACCTGTCCGCCTTTCTCCCTTCG
GGAAGCGTGGCGCTTTCTCATAGCTCACGCTGTAGGTATCTCAGTTCGGTGTAGGTCGTTCGCTCCAAGC
TGGGCTGTGTGCACGAACCCCCCGTTCAGCCCGACCGCTGCGCCTTATCCGGTAACTATCGTCTTGAGTC
CAACCCGGTAAGACACGACTTATCGCCACTGGCAGCAGCCACTGGTAACAGGATTAGCAGAGCGAGGTAT
GTAGGCGGTGCTACAGAGTTCTTGAAGTGGTGGCCTAACTACGGCTACACTAGAAGGACAGTATTTGGTA
TCTGCGCTCTGCTGAAGCCAGTTACCTTCGGAAAAAGAGTTGGTAGCTCTTGATCCGGCAAACAAACCAC
CGCTGGTAGCGGTGGTTTTTTTGTTTGCAAGCAGCAGATTACGCGCAGAAAAAAAGGATCTCAAGAAGAT
CCTTTGATCTTTTCTACGGGGTCTGACGCTCAGTGGAACGAAAACTCACGTTAAGGGATTTTGGTCATGA
CTAGTGCTTGGATTCTCACCAATAAAAAACGCCCGGCGGCAACCGAGCGTTCTGAACAAATCCAGATGGA
GTTCTGAGGTCATTACTGGATCTATCAACAGGAGTCCAAGCGAGCTCGATATCAAATTACGCCCCGCCCT
GCCACTCATCGCAGTACTGTTGTAATTCATTAAGCATTCTGCCGACATGGAAGCCATCACAAACGGCATG
ATGAACCTGAATCGCCAGCGGCATCAGCACCTTGTCGCCTTGCGTATAATATTTGCCCATGGTGAAAACG
GGGGCGAAGAAGTTGTCCATATTGGCCACGTTTAAATCAAAACTGGTGAAACTCACCCAGGGATTGGCTG
AGACGAAAAACATATTCTCAATAAACCCTTTAGGGAAATAGGCCAGGTTTTCACCATAACACGCCACATC
TTGCGAATATATGTGTAGAAACTGCCGGAAATCGTCGTGGTATTCACTCCAGAGCGATGAAAACGTTTCA
GTTTGCTCATGGAAAACGGTGTAACAAGGGTGAACACTATCCCATATCACCAGCTCACCGTCTTTCATTG
CCATACGAAATTCCGGATGAGCATTCATCAGGCGGGCAAGAATGTGAATAAAGGCCGGATAAAACTTGTG
CTTATTTTTCTTTACGGTCTTTAAAAAGGCCGTAATATCCAGCTGAACGGTCTGGTTATAGGTACATTTA
GCAACTGACTGAAATGCCTCAAAATGTTCTTTACGATGCCATTGGGATATATCAACGGTGGTATATCCAG
TGATTTTTTTCTCCATTTTAGCTTCCTTAGCTCCTGAAAATCTCGATAACTCAAAAAATACGACCGGTAG
TGATCTTATTTCATTATGGTGAAAGTTGGAACCTCTTACGGGCCGGCCAACGTCTCATTTTCGCCAGATA
TCGACGTCTAAGAAACCATTATTATCATGACATTAACCTATAAAAATAGG
